>Addgene plasmid #236000 | pcDNA3-Lyso-InPTapp | addgene full sequence | sequence record 473740 | Addgene NGS Result
GACGGATCGGGAGATCTCCCGATCCCCTATGGTGCACTCTCAGTACAATCTGCTCTGATGCCGCATAGTT
AAGCCAGTATCTGCTCCCTGCTTGTGTGTTGGAGGTCGCTGAGTAGTGCGCGAGCAAAATTTAAGCTACA
ACAAGGCAAGGCTTGACCGACAATTGCATGAAGAATCTGCTTAGGGTTAGGCGTTTTGCGCTGCTTCGCG
ATGTACGGGCCAGATATACGCGTTGACATTGATTATTGACTAGTTATTAATAGTAATCAATTACGGGGTC
ATTAGTTCATAGCCCATATATGGAGTTCCGCGTTACATAACTTACGGTAAATGGCCCGCCTGGCTGACCG
CCCAACGACCCCCGCCCATTGACGTCAATAATGACGTATGTTCCCATAGTAACGCCAATAGGGACTTTCC
ATTGACGTCAATGGGTGGAGTATTTACGGTAAACTGCCCACTTGGCAGTACATCAAGTGTATCATATGCC
AAGTACGCCCCCTATTGACGTCAATGACGGTAAATGGCCCGCCTGGCATTATGCCCAGTACATGACCTTA
TGGGACTTTCCTACTTGGCAGTACATCTACGTATTAGTCATCGCTATTACCATGGTGATGCGGTTTTGGC
AGTACATCAATGGGCGTGGATAGCGGTTTGACTCACGGGGATTTCCAAGTCTCCACCCCATTGACGTCAA
TGGGAGTTTGTTTTGGCACCAAAATCAACGGGACTTTCCAAAATGTCGTAACAACTCCGCCCCATTGACG
CAAATGGGCGGTAGGCGTGTACGGTGGGAGGTCTATATAAGCAGAGCTCTCTGGCTAACTAGAGAACCCA
CTGCTTACTGGCTTATCGAAATTAATACGACTCACTATAGGGAGACCCAAGCTTGCGGCCGCCACCATGG
CGGCGCCCGGCAGCGCCCGGCGACCCCTGCTGCTGCTACTGCTGTTGCTGCTGCTCGGCCTCATGCATTG
TGCGTCAGCAGCAATGTTTATGGTGAAAAATGGCAACGGGACCGCGTGCATAATGGCCAACTTCTCTGCT
GCCTTCTCAGTGAACTACGACACCAAGAGTGGCCCTAAGAACATGACCTTTGACCTGCCATCAGATGCCA
CAGTGGTGCTCAACCGCAGCTCCTGTGGAAAAGAGAACACTTCTGACCCCAGTCTCGTGATTGCTTTTGG
AAGAGGACATACACTCACTCTCAATTTCACGAGAAATGCAACACGTTACAGCGTCCAGCTCATGAGTTTT
GCTTATAACTTGTCAGACACACACCTTTTCCCCAATGCGAGCTCCAAAGAAATCAAGACTGTGGAATCTA
TAACTGACATCAGGGCAGATATAGATAAAAAATACAGATGTGTTAGTGGCACCCAGGTCCACATGAACAA
CGTGACCGTAACGCCCCATGATGCCACCATCCAGGCGTACCTTTCCAACAGCAGCTTCAGCAGGGGAGAG
ACACGCTGTGAACAAGACAGGCCTTCCCCAACCACAGCGCCCCCTGCGCCACCCAGCCCCTCGCCCTCAC
CCGTGCCCAAGAGCCCCTCTGTGGACAAGTACAACGTGAGCGGCACCAACGGGACCTGCCTGCTGGCCAG
CATGGGGCTGCAGCTGAACCTCACCTATGAGAGGAAGGACAACACGACGGTGACAAGGCTTCTCAACATC
AACCCCAACAAGACCTCGGCCAGCGGGAGCTGCGGCGCCCACCTGGTGACTCTGGAGCTGCACAGCGAGG
GCACCACCGTCCTGCTCTTCCAGTTCGGGATGAATGCAAGTTCTAGCCGGTTTTTCCTACAAGGAATCCA
GTTGAATACAATTCTTCCTGACGCCAGAGACCCTGCCTTTAAAGCTGCCAACGGCTCCCTGCGAGCGCTG
CAGGCCACAGTCGGCAATTCCTACAAGTGCAACGCGGAGGAGCACGTCCGTGTCACGAAGGCGTTTTCAG
TCAATATATTCAAAGTGTGGGTCCAGGCTTTCAAGGTGGAAGGTGGCCAGTTTGGCTCTGTGGAGGAGTG
TCTGCTGGACGAGAACAGCATGCTGATCCCCATCGCTGTGGGTGGTGCCCTGGCGGGGCTGGTCCTCATC
GTCCTCATCGCCTACCTCGTCGGCAGGAAGAGGAGTCACGCAGGCTACCAGACTATCGGTGGTGGCGGTG
GTGCGGATCCCATGGTGAGCAAGGGCGAGGAGCTGTTCACCGGGGTGGTGCCCATCCTGGTCGAGCTGGA
CGGCGACGTAAACGGCCACAGGTTCAGCGTGTCCGGCGAGGGCGAGGGCGATGCCACCTACGGCAAGCTG
ACCCTGAAGTTCATCTGCACCACCGGCAAGCTGCCCGTGCCCTGGCCCACCCTCGTGACCACCCTGACCT
GGGGCGTGCAGTGCTTCAGCCGCTACCCCGACCACATGAAGCAGCACGACTTCTTCAAGTCCGCCATGCC
CGAAGGCTACGTCCAGGAGCGTACCATCTTCTTCAAGGACGACGGCAACTACAAGACCCGCGCCGAGGTG
AAGTTCGAGGGCGACACCCTGGTGAACCGCATCGAGCTGAAGGGCATCGACTTCAAGGAGGACGGCAACA
TCCTGGGGCACAAGCTGGAGTACAACTACATCAGCCACAACGTCTATATCACCGCCGACAAGCAGAAGAA
CGGCATCAAGGCCCACTTCAAGATCCGCCACAACATCGAGGACGGCAGCGTGCAGCTCGCCGACCACTAC
CAGCAGAACACCCCCATCGGCGACGGCCCCGTGCTGCTGCCCGACAACCACTACCTGAGCACCCAGTCCG
CCCTGAGCAAAGACCCCAACGAGAAGCGCGATCACATGGTCCTGCTGGAGTTCGTGACCGCCGCCCGCAT
GCATTTTACTCCTAAACCACCTCAAGATAGTGCGGTTATCAAAGCTGGATATTGTGTAAAACAAGGAGCA
GTGATGAAAAACTGGAAGAGAAGATATTTTCAATTGGATGAAAACACAATAGGCTACTTCAAATCTGAAC
TGGAAAAGGAACCTCTTCGCGTAATACCACTTAAAGAGGTTCATAAAGTCCAGGAATGTAAGCAAAGCGA
CATAATGATGAGGGACAACCTCTTTGAAATTGTAACAACGTCTCGAACTTTCTATGTGCAGGCTGATAGC
CCTGAAGAGATGCACAGTTGGATTAAAGCAGTCTCTGGCGCCATTGTAGCACAGCGGGGTCCCGGCAGAT
CTGCGTCTTCTGAGCATCCCTCTGCAGGCGGTAGCGTGGCTGAGGAAGAGGATGACGAGGAGGAAGACGA
GGACGATGGCGGCAGCGAGCTCATGGTGAGCAAGGGCGAGGAGCTGTTCACCGGGGTGGTGCCCATCCTG
GTCGAGCTGGACGGCGACGTAAACGGCCACAAGTTCAGCGTGTCCGGCGAGGGCGAGGGCGATGCCACCT
ACGGCAAGCTGACCCTGAAGTTCATCTGCACCACCGGCAAGCTGCCCGTGCCCTGGCCCACCCTCGTGAC
CACCTTCGGCTACGGCCTGATGTGCTTCGCCCGCTACCCCGACCACATGAAGCAGCACGACTTCTTCAAG
TCCGCCATGCCCGAAGGCTACGTCCAGGAGCGCACCATCTTCTTCAAGGACGACGGCAACTACAAGACCC
GCGCCGAGGTGAAGTTCGAGGGCGACACCCTGGTGAACCGCATCGAGCTGAAGGGCATCGACTTCAAGGA
GGACGGCAACATCCTGGGGCACAAGCTGGAGTACAACTACAACAGCCACAACGTCTATATCATGGCCGAC
AAGCAGAAGAACGGCATCAAGGTGAACTTCAAGATCCGCCACAACATCGAGGACGGCAGCGTGCAGCTCG
CCGACCACTACCAGCAGAACACCCCCATCGGCGACGGCCCCGTGCTGCTGCCCGACAACCACTACCTGAG
CTACCAGTCCGCCCTGAGCAAAGACCCCAACGAGAAGCGCGATCACATGGTCCTGCTGGAGTTCGTGACC
GCCGCCGGGATCACTCTCGGCATGGACGAGCTGTACAAGTAAGAATTCTGCAGATATCCATCACACTGGC
GGCCGCTCGAGCATGCATCTAGAGGGCCCTATTCTATAGTGTCACCTAAATGCTAGAGCTCGCTGATCAG
CCTCGACTGTGCCTTCTAGTTGCCAGCCATCTGTTGTTTGCCCCTCCCCCGTGCCTTCCTTGACCCTGGA
AGGTGCCACTCCCACTGTCCTTTCCTAATAAAATGAGGAAATTGCATCGCATTGTCTGAGTAGGTGTCAT
TCTATTCTGGGGGGTGGGGTGGGGCAGGACAGCAAGGGGGAGGATTGGGAAGACAATAGCAGGCATGCTG
GGGATGCGGTGGGCTCTATGGCTTCTGAGGCGGAAAGAACCAGCTGGGGCTCTAGGGGGTATCCCC
[124 nt withheld, positions 4407-4530]
C
[91 nt withheld, positions 4532-4622]
A
[49 nt withheld, positions 4624-4672]
CCTTTGACGTTGGAGTCCACGTTCTTT
[37 nt withheld, positions 4700-4736]
ACCCTATCTCGGTCTATTCTTTTGATTTATAAGGGATTTTGCCGATTTCGGCCTATTGGTTAAAAAATGA
GCTGATTTAACAAAAATTTAACGCGAATTAATTCTGTGGAATGTGTGTCAGTTAGGGTGTGGAAAGTCCC
CAGGCTCCCCAGCAGGCAGAAGTATGCAAAGCATGCATCTCAATTAGTCAGCAACCAGGTGTGGAAAGTC
CCCAGGCTCCCCAGCAGGCAGAAGTATGCAAAGCATGCATCTCAATTAGTCAGCAACCATAGTCCCGCCC
CTAACTCCGCCCATCCCGCCCCTAACTCCGCCCAGTTCCGCCCATTCTCCGCCCCATGGCTGACTAATTT
TTTTTATTTATGCAGAGGCCGAGGCCGCCTCTGCCTCTGAGCTATTCCAGAAGTAGTGAGGAGGCTTTTT
TGGAGGCCTAGGCTTTTGCAAAAAGCTCCCGGGAGCTTGTATATCCATTTTCGGATCTGATCAAGAGACA
GGATGAGGATCGTTTCGCATGATTGAACAAGATGGATTGCACGCAGGTTCTCCGGCCGCTTGGGTGGAGA
GGCTATTCGGCTATGACTGGGCACAACAGACAATCGGCTGCTCTGATGCCGCCGTGTTCCGGCTGTCAGC
GCAGGGGCGCCCGGTTCTTTTTGTCAAGACCGACCTGTCCGGTGCCCTGAATGAACTGCAGGACGAGGCA
GCGCGGCTATCGTGGCTGGCCACGACGGGCGTTCCTTGCGCAGCTGTGCTCGACGTTGTCACTGAAGCGG
GAAGGGACTGGCTGCTATTGGGCGAAGTGCCGGGGCAGGATCTCCTGTCATCTCACCTTGCTCCTGCCGA
GAAAGTATCCATCATGGCTGATGCAATGCGGCGGCTGCATACGCTTGATCCGGCTACCTGCCCATTCGAC
CACCAAGCGAAACATCGCATCGAGCGAGCACGTACTCGGATGGAAGCCGGTCTTGTCGATCAGGATGATC
TGGACGAAGAGCATCAGGGGCTCGCGCCAGCCGAACTGTTCGCCAGGCTCAAGGCGCGCATGCCCGACGG
CGAGGATCTCGTCGTGACCCATGGCGATGCCTGCTTGCCGAATATCATGGTGGAAAATGGCCGCTTTTCT
GGATTCATCGACTGTGGCCGGCTGGGTGTGGCGGACCGCTATCAGGACATAGCGTTGGCTACCCGTGATA
TTGCTGAAGAGCTTGGCGGCGAATGGGCTGACCGCTTCCTCGTGCTTTACGGTATCGCCGCTCCCGATTC
GCAGCGCATCGCCTTCTATCGCCTTCTTGACGAGTTCTTCTGAGCGGGACTCTGGGGTTCGAAATGACCG
ACCAAGCGACGCCCAACCTGCCATCACGAGATTTCGATTCCACCGCCGCCTTCTATGAAAGGTTGGGCTT
CGGAATCGTTTTCCGGGACGCCGGCTGGATGATCCTCCAGCGCGGGGATCTCATGCTGGAGTTCTTCGCC
CACCCCAACTTGTTTATTGCAGCTTATAATGGTTACAAATAAAGCAATAGCATCACAAATTTCACAAATA
AAGCATTTTTTTCACTGCATTCTAGTTGTGGTTTGTCCAAACTCATCAATGTATCTTATCATGTCTGTAT
ACCGTCGACCTCTAGCTAGAGCTTGGCGTAATCATGGTCATAGCTGTTTCCTGTGTGAAATTGTTATCCG
CTCACAATTCCACACAACATACGAGCCGGAAGCATAAAGTGTAAAGCCTGGGGTGCCTAATGAGTGAGCT
AACTCACATTAATTGCGTTGCGCTCACTGCCCGCTTTCCAGTCGGGAAACCTGTCGTGCCAGCTGCATTA
ATGAATCGGCCAACGCGCGGGGAGAGGCGGTTTGCGTATTGGGCGCTCTTCCGCTTCCTCGCTCACTGAC
TCGCTGCGCTCGGTCGTTCGGCTGCGGCGAGCGGTATCAGCTCACTCAAAGGCGGTAATACGGTTATCCA
CAGAATCAGGGGATAACGCAGGAAAGAACATGTGAGCAAAAGGCCAGCAAAAGGCCAGGAACCGTAAAAA
GGCCGCGTTGCTGGCGTTTTTCCATAGGCTCCGCCCCCCTGACGAGCATCACAAAAATCGACGCTCAAGT
CAGAGGTGGCGAAACCCGACAGGACTATAAAGATACCAGGCGTTTCCCCCTGGAAGCTCCCTCGTGCGCT
CTCCTGTTCCGACCCTGCCGCTTACCGGATACCTGTCCGCCTTTCTCCCTTCGGGAAGCGTGGCGCTTTC
TCATAGCTCACGCTGTAGGTATCTCAGTTCGGTGTAGGTCGTTCGCTCCAAGCTGGGCTGTGTGCACGAA
CCCCCCGTTCAGCCCGACCGCTGCGCCTTATCCGGTAACTATCGTCTTGAGTCCAACCCGGTAAGACACG
ACTTATCGCCACTGGCAGCAGCCACTGGTAACAGGATTAGCAAAGCGAGGTATGTAGGCGGTGCTACAGA
GTTCTTGAAGTGGTGGCCTAACTACGGCTACACTAGAAGAACAGTATTTGGTATCTGCGCTCTGCTGAAG
CCAGTTACCTTCGGAAAAAGAGTTGGTAGCTCTTGATCCGGCAAACAAACCACCGCTGGTAGCGGTGGTT
TTTTTGTTTGCAAGCAGCAGATTACGCGCAGAAAAAAAGGATCTCAAGAAGATCCTTTGATCTTTTCTAC
GGGGTCTGACGCTCAGTGGAACGAAAACTCACGTTAAGGGATTTTGGTCATGAGATTATCAAAAAGGATC
TTCACCTAGATCCTTTTAAATTAAAAATGAAGTTTTAAATCAATCTAAAGTATATATGAGTAAACTTGGT
CTGACAGTTACCAATGCTTAATCAGTGAGGCACCTATCTCAGCGATCTGTCTATTTCGTTCATCCATAGT
TGCCTGACTCCCCGTCGTGTAGATAACTACGATACGGGAGGGCTTACCATCTGGCCCCAGTGCTGCAATG
ATACCGCGAGACCCACGCTCACCGGCTCCAGATTTATCAGCAATAAACCAGCCAGCCGGAAGGGCCGAGC
GCAGAAGTGGTCCTGCAACTTTATCCGCCTCCATCCAGTCTATTAATTGTTGCCGGGAAGCTAGAGTAAG
TAGTTCGCCAGTTAATAGTTTGCGCAACGTTGTTGCCATTGCTACAGGCATCGTGGTGTCACGCTCGTCG
TTTGGTATGGCTTCATTCAGCTCCGGTTCCCAACGATCAAGGCGAGTTACATGATCCCCCATGTTGTGCA
AAAAAGCGGTTAGCTCCTTCGGTCCTCCGATCGTTGTCAGAAGTAAGTTGGCCGCAGTGTTATCACTCAT
GGTTATGGCAGCACTGCATAATTCTCTTACTGTCATGCCATCCGTAAGATGCTTTTCTGTGACTGGTGAG
TACTCAACCAAGTCATTCTGAGAATAGTGTATGCGGCGACCGAGTTGCTCTTGCCCGGCGTCAATACGGG
ATAATACCGCGCCACATAGCAGAACTTTAAAAGTGCTCATCATTGGAAAACGTTCTTCGGGGCGAAAACT
CTCAAGGATCTTACCGCTGTTGAGATCCAGTTCGATGTAACCCACTCGTGCACCCAACTGATCTTCAGCA
TCTTTTACTTTCACCAGCGTTTCTGGGTGAGCAAAAACAGGAAGGCAAAATGCCGCAAAAAAGGGAATAA
GGGCGACACGGAAATGTTGAATACTCATACTCTTCCTTTTTCAATATTATTGAAGCATTTATCAGGGTTA
TTGTCTCATGAGCGGATACATATTTGAATGTATTTAGAAAAATAAACAAATAGGGGTTCCGCGCACATTT
CCCCGAAAAGTGCCACCTGACGTC
Features (pLannotate 1.2.2; 24 found; start..end, strand, type, name):
     28..80      -  misc_feature   bom (fragment): basis of mobility region from pBR322
    235..614     +  enhancer       CMV enhancer: human cytomegalovirus immediate early enhancer
    615..818     +  promoter       CMV promoter: human cytomegalovirus (CMV) immediate early promoter
    814..847     +  LTR            5' LTR (truncated) (fragment): truncated 5' long terminal repeat (LTR) from HIV-1
    863..881     +  promoter       T7 promoter: promoter for bacteriophage T7 RNA polymerase
    907..2157    +  CDS            LAMP1: human lysosome-associated membrane glycoprotein 1
   2188..2865    +  CDS            Enhanced Cyan-Emitting GFP: Enhanced Cyan-Emitting GFP is a basic (constitutively fluorescent) cyan fluorescent protein published in 2002, derived from Aequorea victoria.
   2872..3240    +  CDS            PLEKHA1 (fragment): PKHA1_HUMAN - Also known as TAPP1. Experimental evidence at protein level: Swiss-Prot protein existence level 1. Binds specifically to phosphatidylinositol 3,4-diphosphate (PtdIns3,4P2), but not to other phosphoinositides. May recruit other proteins to the plasma membrane. From Homo sapiens (Human).
   3313..4029    +  CDS            Citrine: Citrine is a basic (constitutively fluorescent) yellow fluorescent protein published in 2001, derived from Aequorea victoria. It has moderate acid sensitivity.
   4093..4111    -  promoter       SP6 promoter: promoter for bacteriophage SP6 RNA polymerase
   4137..4361    +  polyA_signal   bGH poly(A) signal: bovine growth hormone polyadenylation signal
   4365..4386    +  promoter       SV40 promoter (fragment): SV40 enhancer and early promoter
   4407..4835    +  rep_origin     f1 ori (sequence partly withheld): f1 bacteriophage origin of replication; arrow indicates direction of (+) strand synthesis
   4849..5178    +  promoter       SV40 promoter: SV40 enhancer and early promoter
   5245..6036    +  CDS            neo: KKA2_KLEPN - Also known as kan, nptII. Experimental evidence at protein level: Swiss-Prot protein existence level 1. Resistance to kanamycin, neomycin, paromomycin, ribostamycin, butirosin and gentamicin B. From Klebsiella pneumoniae.
   6060..6218    +  CDS            ble (fragment): BLE_KLEPN - Experimental evidence at protein level: Swiss-Prot protein existence level 1. Binding protein with a strong affinity to the bleomycin family of antibiotics. Binds to CL990; an antimitotic-antibiotic compound. From Klebsiella pneumoniae.
   6213..6334    +  polyA_signal   SV40 poly(A) signal: SV40 polyadenylation signal
   6407..6423    -  protein_bind   lac operator: The lac repressor binds to the lac operator to inhibit transcription in E. coli. This inhibition can be relieved by adding lactose or isopropyl-β-D-thiogalactopyranoside (IPTG). lac repressor encoded by lacI
   6431..6461    -  promoter       lac promoter: promoter for the E. coli lac operon
   6476..6497    -  protein_bind   CAP binding site: CAP binding activates transcription in the presence of cAMP. E. coli catabolite activator protein
   6510..6602    -  CDS            lacI (fragment): lac repressor; lacI; The lac repressor binds to the lac operator to inhibit transcription in E. coli. This inhibition can be relieved by adding lactose or isopropyl-β-D-thiogalactopyranoside (IPTG).
   6785..7373    -  rep_origin     ori: high-copy-number ColE1/pMB1/pBR322/pUC origin of replication
   7544..8404    -  CDS            AmpR: β-lactamase; bla; confers resistance to ampicillin, carbenicillin, and related antibiotics
   8405..8509    -  promoter       AmpR promoter: bla
