>Addgene plasmid #236000 | pcDNA3-Lyso-InPTapp | analyzer sequence | sequence record 464344
GACGGATCGGGAGATCTCCCGATCCCCTATGGTCGACTCTCAGTACAATCTGCTCTGATGCCGCATAGTT
AAGCCAGTATCTGCTCCCTGCTTGTGTGTTGGAGGTCGCTGAGTAGTGCGCGAGCAAAATTTAAGCTACA
ACAAGGCAAGGCTTGACCGACAATTGCATGAAGAATCTGCTTAGGGTTAGGCGTTTTGCGCTGCTTCGCG
ATGTACGGGCCAGATATACGCGTTGACATTGATTATTGACTAGTTATTAATAGTAATCAATTACGGGGTC
ATTAGTTCATAGCCCATATATGGAGTTCCGCGTTACATAACTTACGGTAAATGGCCCGCCTGGCTGACCG
CCCAACGACCCCCGCCCATTGACGTCAATAATGACGTATGTTCCCATAGTAACGCCAATAGGGACTTTCC
ATTGACGTCAATGGGTGGACTATTTACGGTAAACTGCCCACTTGGCAGTACATCAAGTGTATCATATGCC
AAGTACGCCCCCTATTGACGTCAATGACGGTAAATGGCCCGCCTGGCATTATGCCCAGTACATGACCTTA
TGGGACTTTCCTACTTGGCAGTACATCTACGTATTAGTCATCGCTATTACCATGGTGATGCGGTTTTGGC
AGTACATCAATGGGCGTGGATAGCGGTTTGACTCACGGGGATTTCCAAGTCTCCACCCCATTGACGTCAA
TGGGAGTTTGTTTTGGCACCAAAATCAACGGGACTTTCCAAAATGTCGTAACAACTCCGCCCCATTGACG
CAAATGGGCGGTAGGCGTGTACGGTGGGAGGTCTATATAAGCAGAGCTCTCTGGCTAACTAGAGAACCCA
CTGCTTACTGGCTTATCGAAATTAATACGACTCACTATAGGGAGACCCAAGCTTATGGCGGCCCCCGGCA
GCGCCCGGCGACCCCTGCTGCTGCTACTGCTGTTGCTGCTGCTCGGCCTCATGCATTGTGCGTCAGCAGC
AATGTTTATGGTGAAAAATGGCAACGGGACCGCGTGCATAATGGCCAACTTCTCTGCTGCCTTCTCAGTG
AACTACGACACCAAGAGTGGCCCTAAGAACATGACCTTTGACCTGCCATCAGATGCCACAGTGGTGCTCA
ACCGCAGCTCCTGTGGAAAAGAGAACACTTCTGACCCCAGTCTCGTGATTGCTTTTGGAAGAGGACATAC
ACTCACTCTCAATTTCACGAGAAATGCAACACGTTACAGCGTCCAGCTCATGAGTTTTGTTTATAACTTG
TCAGACACACACCTTTTCCCCAATGCGAGCTCCAAAGAAATCAAGACTGTGGAATCTATAACTGACATCA
GGGCAGATATAGATAAAAAATACAGATGTGTTAGTGGCACCCAGGTCCACATGAACAACGTGACCGTAAC
GCTCCATGATGCCACCATCCAGGCGTACCTTTCCAACAGCAGCTTCAGCAGGGGAGAGACACGCTGTGAA
CAAGACAGGCCTTCCCCAACCACAGCGCCCCCTGCGCCACCCAGCCCCTCGCCCTCACCCGTGCCCAAGA
GCCCCTCTGTGGACAAGTACAACGTGAGCGGCACCAACGGGACCTGCCTGCTGGCCAGCATGGGGCTGCA
GCTGAACCTCACCTATGAGAGGAAGGACAACACGACGGTGACAAGGCTTCTCAACATCAACCCCAACAAG
ACCTCGGCCAGCGGGAGCTGCGGCGCCCACCTGGTGACTCTGGAGCTGCACAGCGAGGGCACCACCGTCC
TGCTCTTCCAGTTCGGGATGAATGCAAGTTCTAGCCGGTTTTTCCTACAAGGAATCCAGTTGAATACAAT
TCTTCCTGACGCCAGAGACCCTGCCTTTAAAGCTGCCAACGGCTCCCTGCGAGCGCTGCAGGCCACAGTC
GGCAATTCCTACAAGTGCAACGCGGAGGAGCACGTCCGTGTCACGAAGGCGTTTTCAGTCAATATATTCA
AAGTGTGGGTCCAGGCTTTCAAGGTGGAAGGTGGCCAGTTTGGCTCTGTGGAGGAGTGTCTGCTGGACGA
GAACAGCATGCTGATCCCCATCGCTGTGGGTGGTGCCCTGGCGGGGCTGGTCCTCATCGTCCTCATCGCC
TACCTCGTCGGCAGGAAGAGGAGTCACGCAGGCTACCAGACTATCGGTGGTGGCGGTGGTGCGGATCCCA
TGGTGAGCAAGGGCGAGGAGCTGTTCACCGGGGTGGTGCCCATCCTGGTCGAGCTGGACGGCGACGTAAA
CGGCCACAGGTTCAGCGTGTCCGGCGAGGGCGAGGGCGATGCCACCTACGGCAAGCTGACCCTGAAGTTC
ATCTGCACCACCGGCAAGCTGCCCGTGCCCTGGCCCACCCTCGTGACCACCCTGACCTGGGGCGTGCAGT
GCTTCAGCCGCTACCCCGACCACATGAAGCAGCACGACTTCTTCAAGTCCGCCATGCCCGAAGGCTACGT
CCAGGAGCGTACCATCTTCTTCAAGGACGACGGCAACTACAAGACCCGCGCCGAGGTGAAGTTCGAGGGC
GACACCCTGGTGAACCGCATCGAGCTGAAGGGCATCGACTTCAAGGAGGACGGCAACATCCTGGGGCACA
AGCTGGAGTACAACTACATCAGCCACAACGTCTATATCACCGCCGACAAGCAGAAGAACGGCATCAAGGC
CCACTTCAAGATCCGCCACAACATCGAGGACGGCAGCGTGCAGCTCGCCGACCACTACCAGCAGAACACC
CCCATCGGCGACGGCCCCGTGCTGCTGCCCGACAACCACTACCTGAGCACCCAGTCCGCCCTGAGCAAAG
ACCCCAACGAGAAGCGCGATCACATGGTCCTGCTGGAGTTCGTGACCGCCGCCCGCATGCATTTTACTCC
TAAACCACCTCAAGATAGTGCGGTTATCAAAGCTGGATATTGTGTAAAACAAGGAGCAGTGATGAAAAAC
TGGAAGAGAAGATATTTTCAATTGGATGAAAACACAATAGGCTACTTCAAATCTGAACTGGAAAAGGAAC
CTCTTCGCGTAATACCACTTAAAGAGGTTCATAAAGTCCAGGAATGTAAGCAAAGCGACATAATGATGAG
GGACAACCTCTTTGAAATTGTAACAACGTCTCGAACTTTCTATGTGCAGGCTGATAGCCCTGAAGAGATG
CACAGTTGGATTAAAGCAGTCTCTGGCGCCATTGTAGCACAGCGGGGTCCCGGCAGATCTGCGTCTTCTG
AGCATCCCTCTGCAGGCGGTAGCGTGGCTGAGGAAGAGGATGACGAGGAGGAAGACGAGGACGATGGCGG
CAGCGAGCTCATGGTGAGCAAGGGCGAGGAGCTGTTCACCGGGGTGGTGCCCATCCTGGTCGAGCTGGAC
GGCGACGTAAACGGCCACAAGTTCAGCGTGTCCGGCGAGGGCGAGGGCGATGCCACTTACGGCAAGCTGA
CCCTGAAGTTCATCTGCACCACCGGCAAGCTGCCCGTGCCCTGGCCCACCCTCGTGACCACCTTCGGCTA
CGGCCTGATGTGCTTCGCCCGCTACCCCGACCACATGAAGCAGCACGACTTCTTCAAGTCCGCCATGCCC
GAAGGCTACGTCCAGGAGCGCACCATCTTCTTCAAGGACGACGGCAACTACAAGACCCGCGCCGAGGTGA
AGTTCGAGGGCGACACCCTGGTGAACCGCATCGAGCTGAAGGGCATCGACTTCAAGGAGGACGGCAACAT
CCTGGGGCACAAGCTGGAGTACAACTACAACAGCCACAACGTCTATATCATGGCCGACAAGCAGAAGAAC
GGCATCAAGGTGAACTTCAAGATCCGCCACAACATCGAGGACGGCAGCGTGCAGCTCGCCGACCACTACC
AGCAGAACACCCCCATCGGCGACGGCCCCGTGCTGCTGCCCGACAACCACTACCTGAGCTACCAGTCCGC
CCTGAGCAAAGACCCCAACGAGAAGCGCGATCACATGGTCCTGCTGGAGTTCGTGACCGCCGCCGGGATC
ACTCTCGGCATGGACGAGCTGTACAAGTAAGAATTCTGCAGATATCCATCACACTGGCGGCCGCTCGAGC
ATGCATCTAGAGGGCCCTATTCTATAGTGTCACCTAAATGCTAGAGCTCGCTGATCAGCCTCGACTGTGC
CTTCTAGTTGCCAGCCATCTGTTGTTTGCCCCTCCCCCGTGCCTTCCTTGACCCTGGAAGGTGCCACTCC
CACTGTCCTTTCCTAATAAAATGAGGAAATTGCATCGCATTGTCTGAGTAGGTGTCATTCTATTCTGGGG
GGTGGGGTGGGGCAGGACAGCAAGGGGGAGGATTGGGAAGACAATAGCAGGCATGCTGGGGATGCGGTGG
GCTCTATGGCTTCTGAGGCGGAAAGAACCAGCTGGGGCTCTAGGGGGTATCCCC
[124 nt withheld, positions 4395-4518]
C
[32 nt withheld, positions 4520-4551]
CA
[57 nt withheld, positions 4554-4610]
A
[49 nt withheld, positions 4612-4660]
CCTTTGACGTTGGAGTCCACGTTCTTT
[37 nt withheld, positions 4688-4724]
ACCCTATCTCGGTCTATTCTTTTGATTTATAAGGGATTTTGGGGATTTCGGCCTATTGGTTAAAAAATGA
GCTGATTTAACAAAAATTTAACGCGAATTAATTCTGTGGAATGTGTGTCAGTTAGGGTGTGGAAAGTCCC
CAGGCTCCCCAGGCAGGCAGAAGTATGCAAAGCATGCATCTCAATTAGTCAGCAACCAGGTGTGGAAAGT
CCCCAGGCTCCCCAGCAGGCAGAAGTATGCAAAGCATGCATCTCAATTAGTCAGCAACCATAGTCCCGCC
CCTAACTCCGCCCATCCCGCCCCTAACTCCGCCCAGTTCCGCCCATTCTCCGCCCCATGGCTGACTAATT
TTTTTTATTTATGCAGAGGCCGAGGCCGCCTCTGCCTCTGAGCTATTCCAGAAGTAGTGAGGAGGCTTTT
TTGGAGGCCTAGGCTTTTGCAAAAAGCTCCCGGGAGCTTGTATATCCATTTTCGGATCTGATCAAGAGAC
AGGATGAGGATCGTTTCGCATGATTGAACAAGATGGATTGCACGCAGGTTCTCCGGCCGCTTGGGTGGAG
AGGCTATTCGGCTATGACTGGGCACAACAGACAATCGGCTGCTCTGATGCCGCCGTGTTCCGGCTGTCAG
CGCAGGGGCGCCCGGTTCTTTTTGTCAAGACCGACCTGTCCGGTGCCCTGAATGAACTGCAGGACGAGGC
AGCGCGGCTATCGTGGCTGGCCACGACGGGCGTTCCTTGCGCAGCTGTGCTCGACGTTGTCACTGAAGCG
GGAAGGGACTGGCTGCTATTGGGCGAAGTGCCGGGGCAGGATCTCCTGTCATCTCACCTTGCTCCTGCCG
AGAAAGTATCCATCATGGCTGATGCAATGCGGCGGCTGCATACGCTTGATCCGGCTACCTGCCCATTCGA
CCACCAAGCGAAACATCGCATCGAGCGAGCACGTACTCGGATGGAAGCCGGTCTTGTCGATCAGGATGAT
CTGGACGAAGAGCATCAGGGGCTCGCGCCAGCCGAACTGTTCGCCAGGCTCAAGGCGCGCATGCCCGACG
GCGAGGATCTCGTCGTGACCCATGGCGATGCCTGCTTGCCGAATATCATGGTGGAAAATGGCCGCTTTTC
TGGATTCATCGACTGTGGCCGGCTGGGTGTGGCGGACCGCTATCAGGACATAGCGTTGGCTACCCGTGAT
ATTGCTGAAGAGCTTGGCGGCGAATGGGCTGACCGCTTCCTCGTGCTTTACGGTATCGCCGCTCCCGATT
CGCAGCGCATCGCCTTCTATCGCCTTCTTGACGAGTTCTTCTGAGCGGGACTCTGGGGTTCGAAATGACC
GACCAAGCGACGCCCAACCTGCCATCACGAGATTTCGATTCCACCGCCGCCTTCTATGAAAGGTTGGGCT
TCGGAATCGTTTTCCGGGACGCCGGCTGGATGATCCTCCAGCGCGGGGATCTCATGCTGGAGTTCTTCGC
CCACCCCAACTTGTTTATTGCAGCTTATAATGGTTACAAATAAAGCAATAGCATCACAAATTTCACAAAT
AAAGCATTTTTTTCACTGCATTCTAGTTGTGGTTTGTCCAAACTCATCAATGTATCTTATCATGTCTGTA
TACCGTCGACCTCTAGCTAGAGCTTGGCGTAATCATGGTCATAGCTGTTTCCTGTGTGAAATTGTTATCC
GCTCACAATTCCACACAACATACGAGCCGGAAGCATAAAGTGTAAAGCCTGGGGTGCCTAATGAGTGAGC
TAACTCACATTAATTGCGTTGCGCTCACTGCCCGCTTTCCAGTCGGGAAACCTGTCGTGCCAGCTGCATT
AATGAATCGGCCAACGCGCGGGGAGAGGCGGTTTGCGTATTGGGCGCTCTTCCGCTTCCTCGCTCACTGA
CTCGCTGCGCTCGGTCGTTCGGCTGCGGCGAGCGGTATCAGCTCACTCAAAGGCGGTAATACGGTTATCC
ACAGAATCAGGGGATAACGCAGGAAAGAACATGTGAGCAAAAGGCCAGCAAAAGGCCAGGAACCGTAAAA
AGGCCGCGTTGCTGGCGTTTTTCCATAGGCTCCGCCCCCCTGACGAGCATCACAAAAATCGACGCTCAAG
TCAGAGGTGGCGAAACCCGACAGGACTATAAAGATACCAGGCGTTTCCCCCTGGAAGCTCCCTCGTGCGC
TCTCCTGTTCCGACCCTGCCGCTTACCGGATACCTGTCCGCCTTTCTCCCTTCGGGAAGCGTGGCGCTTT
CTCAATGCTCACGCTGTAGGTATCTCAGTTCGGTGTAGGTCGTTCGCTCCAAGCTGGGCTGTGTGCACGA
ACCCCCCGTTCAGCCCGACCGCTGCGCCTTATCCGGTAACTATCGTCTTGAGTCCAACCCGGTAAGACAC
GACTTATCGCCACTGGCAGCAGCCACTGGTAACAGGATTAGCAGAGCGAGGTATGTAGGCGGTGCTACAG
AGTTCTTGAAGTGGTGGCCTAACTACGGCTACACTAGAAGGACAGTATTTGGTATCTGCGCTCTGCTGAA
GCCAGTTACCTTCGGAAAAAGAGTTGGTAGCTCTTGATCCGGCAAACAAACCACCGCTGGTAGCGGTGGT
TTTTTTGTTTGCAAGCAGCAGATTACGCGCAGAAAAAAAGGATCTCAAGAAGATCCTTTGATCTTTTCTA
CGGGGTCTGACGCTCAGTGGAACGAAAACTCACGTTAAGGGATTTTGGTCATGAGATTATCAAAAAGGAT
CTTCACCTAGATCCTTTTAAATTAAAAATGAAGTTTTAAATCAATCTAAAGTATATATGAGTAAACTTGG
TCTGACAGTTACCAATGCTTAATCAGTGAGGCACCTATCTCAGCGATCTGTCTATTTCGTTCATCCATAG
TTGCCTGACTCCCCGTCGTGTAGATAACTACGATACGGGAGGGCTTACCATCTGGCCCCAGTGCTGCAAT
GATACCGCGAGACCCACGCTCACCGGCTCCAGATTTATCAGCAATAAACCAGCCAGCCGGAAGGGCCGAG
CGCAGAAGTGGTCCTGCAACTTTATCCGCCTCCATCCAGTCTATTAATTGTTGCCGGGAAGCTAGAGTAA
GTAGTTCGCCAGTTAATAGTTTGCGCAACGTTGTTGCCATTGCTACAGGCATCGTGGTGTCACGCTCGTC
GTTTGGTATGGCTTCATTCAGCTCCGGTTCCCAACGATCAAGGCGAGTTACATGATCCCCCATGTTGTGC
AAAAAAGCGGTTAGCTCCTTCGGTCCTCCGATCGTTGTCAGAAGTAAGTTGGCCGCAGTGTTATCACTCA
TGGTTATGGCAGCACTGCATAATTCTCTTACTGTCATGCCATCCGTAAGATGCTTTTCTGTGACTGGTGA
GTACTCAACCAAGTCATTCTGAGAATAGTGTATGCGGCGACCGAGTTGCTCTTGCCCGGCGTCAATACGG
GATAATACCGCGCCACATAGCAGAACTTTAAAAGTGCTCATCATTGGAAAACGTTCTTCGGGGCGAAAAC
TCTCAAGGATCTTACCGCTGTTGAGATCCAGTTCGATGTAACCCACTCGTGCACCCAACTGATCTTCAGC
ATCTTTTACTTTCACCAGCGTTTCTGGGTGAGCAAAAACAGGAAGGCAAAATGCCGCAAAAAAGGGAATA
AGGGCGACACGGAAATGTTGAATACTCATACTCTTCCTTTTTCAATATTATTGAAGCATTTATCAGGGTT
ATTGTCTCATGAGCGGATACATATTTGAATGTATTTAGAAAAATAAACAAATAGGGGTTCCGCGCACATT
TCCCCGAAAAGTGCCACCTGACGTC
Features (pLannotate 1.2.2; 24 found; start..end, strand, type, name):
     36..80      -  misc_feature   bom (fragment): basis of mobility region from pBR322
    235..614     +  enhancer       CMV enhancer: human cytomegalovirus immediate early enhancer
    615..818     +  promoter       CMV promoter: human cytomegalovirus (CMV) immediate early promoter
    814..847     +  LTR            5' LTR (truncated) (fragment): truncated 5' long terminal repeat (LTR) from HIV-1
    863..881     +  promoter       T7 promoter: promoter for bacteriophage T7 RNA polymerase
    895..2145    +  CDS            LAMP1: LAMP1_HUMAN - Experimental evidence at protein level: Swiss-Prot protein existence level 1. (Microbial infection) Acts as a receptor for Lassa virus protein. From Homo sapiens (Human).
   2176..2853    +  CDS            Enhanced Cyan-Emitting GFP: Enhanced Cyan-Emitting GFP is a basic (constitutively fluorescent) cyan fluorescent protein published in 2002, derived from Aequorea victoria.
   2860..3228    +  CDS            PLEKHA1 (fragment): PKHA1_HUMAN - Also known as TAPP1. Experimental evidence at protein level: Swiss-Prot protein existence level 1. Binds specifically to phosphatidylinositol 3,4-diphosphate (PtdIns3,4P2), but not to other phosphoinositides. May recruit other proteins to the plasma membrane. From Homo sapiens (Human).
   3301..4017    +  CDS            Citrine: Citrine is a basic (constitutively fluorescent) yellow fluorescent protein published in 2001, derived from Aequorea victoria. It has moderate acid sensitivity.
   4081..4099    -  promoter       SP6 promoter: promoter for bacteriophage SP6 RNA polymerase
   4125..4349    +  polyA_signal   bGH poly(A) signal: bovine growth hormone polyadenylation signal
   4353..4374    +  promoter       SV40 promoter (fragment): SV40 enhancer and early promoter
   4395..4823    +  rep_origin     f1 ori (sequence partly withheld): f1 bacteriophage origin of replication; arrow indicates direction of (+) strand synthesis
   4837..5167    +  promoter       SV40 promoter: SV40 enhancer and early promoter
   5234..6025    +  CDS            neo: KKA2_KLEPN - Also known as kan, nptII. Experimental evidence at protein level: Swiss-Prot protein existence level 1. Resistance to kanamycin, neomycin, paromomycin, ribostamycin, butirosin and gentamicin B. From Klebsiella pneumoniae.
   6049..6207    +  CDS            ble (fragment): BLE_KLEPN - Experimental evidence at protein level: Swiss-Prot protein existence level 1. Binding protein with a strong affinity to the bleomycin family of antibiotics. Binds to CL990; an antimitotic-antibiotic compound. From Klebsiella pneumoniae.
   6202..6323    +  polyA_signal   SV40 poly(A) signal: SV40 polyadenylation signal
   6396..6412    -  protein_bind   lac operator: The lac repressor binds to the lac operator to inhibit transcription in E. coli. This inhibition can be relieved by adding lactose or isopropyl-β-D-thiogalactopyranoside (IPTG). lac repressor encoded by lacI
   6420..6450    -  promoter       lac promoter: promoter for the E. coli lac operon
   6465..6486    -  protein_bind   CAP binding site: CAP binding activates transcription in the presence of cAMP. E. coli catabolite activator protein
   6499..6591    -  CDS            lacI (fragment): lac repressor; lacI; The lac repressor binds to the lac operator to inhibit transcription in E. coli. This inhibition can be relieved by adding lactose or isopropyl-β-D-thiogalactopyranoside (IPTG).
   6774..7362    -  rep_origin     ori: high-copy-number ColE1/pMB1/pBR322/pUC origin of replication
   7533..8393    -  CDS            AmpR: β-lactamase; bla; confers resistance to ampicillin, carbenicillin, and related antibiotics
   8394..8498    -  promoter       AmpR promoter: bla
