[The description below was written by a language model from this plasmid's Addgene catalogue record and pLannotate feature annotations shown in this document.]
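Description:
pcDNA3-Lyso-InPTapp is a mammalian expression plasmid built on the pcDNA3 backbone that encodes a genetically encoded FRET biosensor for the phosphoinositide PI(3,4)P2, anchored to the lysosome surface. It is propagated in E. coli through a high-copy ColE1/pUC-type origin with ampicillin selection (AmpR under its own bla promoter). It also carries an f1 origin and remnants of lac regulatory sequence typical of this backbone. For selection in mammalian cells, an SV40 early promoter drives the neomycin phosphotransferase gene, terminated by an SV40 poly(A) signal, allowing G418 selection of stable lines.

The roughly 3.1 kb insert was cloned between HindIII and EcoRI sites. It lies downstream of the CMV immediate-early enhancer and promoter and is terminated by the bovine growth hormone poly(A) signal. T7 and SP6 phage promoters flank the cloning region. The open reading frame is a single fusion. Full-length human LAMP1 at the N terminus acts as the lysosomal targeting module. It is followed by a truncated ECFP as FRET donor, a fragment of human PLEKHA1 (TAPP1) corresponding to its PH domain, which binds PI(3,4)P2 specifically, and Citrine as the yellow acceptor at the C terminus. A short unannotated stretch lies between the PH domain and Citrine, and the record does not describe its content. Lipid binding by the PH domain is expected to alter the cyan-to-yellow FRET signal, giving a ratiometric readout of PI(3,4)P2 at lysosomal membranes in live-cell imaging.

The two annotated sequence records (8,540 and 8,529 nt) show the same feature set, offset by a small length difference upstream of LAMP1.
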