Addgene plasmid #236000: pcDNA3-Lyso-InPTapp
Purpose: Genetically encoded FRET-based phosphoinositide sensor for monitoring PI(3,4)P2. Targeted to lysosome surface.
Depositing lab: Jin Zhang. Depositing organization: University of California, San Diego (UCSD). Publication: Lysosomal PIP(3) revealed by genetically encoded lipid biosensors. Sahan AZ, Chen M, Su Q, Li Q, Wang D, Zhang J. Proc Natl Acad Sci U S A. 2025 Apr;122(13):e2426929122. doi: 10.1073/pnas.2426929122. Epub 2025 Mar 24. PubMed 40127277.
Backbone
  Vector backbone: pcDNA3
  Backbone manufacturer: Invitrogen
  Backbone size w/o insert (bp): 5406
  Total vector size (bp): 8529
  Vector type: Mammalian Expression
  Selectable markers: Neomycin (select with G418)
Growth in bacteria
  Bacterial resistance: Ampicillin, 100 μg/mL
  Growth temperature: 37°C
  Growth strain: DH5alpha
  Copy number: High Copy
Gene/Insert
  Gene/Insert name: Lyso-InPTapp (alt name: LAMP1-truncECFP-PH(Tapp1)-Citrine)
  Species: H. sapiens (human), Synthetic
  Insert size (bp): 3123
  Entrez Gene: PLEKHA1 (a.k.a. TAPP1); LAMP1 (a.k.a. CD107a, LAMPA, LGP120)
  Promoter: CMV
  Tag / fusion protein: Full-length LAMP1 (N terminal on insert); truncECFP (N terminal on insert); Citrine (C terminal on insert)
  Cloning method: Restriction Enzyme; 5′ cloning site HindIII (not destroyed); 3′ cloning site EcoRI (not destroyed)
  Sequencing primers: 5′ CMV forward; 3′ BGH reverse
Terms and licenses: Academic/Nonprofit Terms; Industry Terms: Not Available to Industry
How to cite: pcDNA3-Lyso-InPTapp was a gift from Jin Zhang (Addgene plasmid # 236000 ; http://n2t.net/addgene:236000 ; RRID:Addgene_236000)
